Addgene plasmid #230542: AiP1883 - pAAV-AiE2466m-minBG-SYFP2-WPRE3-BGHpA
Purpose: AiE2466m is an enhancer sequence, designed to drive AAV-mediated transgene expression in specific populations of brain cells
Depositing lab: Allen Institute for Brain Science & Bosiljka Tasic. Depositing organization: Allen Institute. Publication: A suite of enhancer AAVs and transgenic mouse lines for genetic access to cortical cell types. Ben-Simon Y, Hooper M, Narayan S, Daigle TL, Dwivedi D, Way SW, Oster A, Stafford DA, Mich JK, Taormina MJ, Martinez RA, Opitz-Araya X, Roth JR, Alexander JR, Allen S, Amster A, Arbuckle J, Ayala A, Baker PM, Bakken TE, Barcelli T, Barta S, Bendrick J, Bertagnolli D, Bielstein C, Bishwakarma P, Bowlus J, Boyer G, Brouner K, Casian B, Casper T, Chakka AB, Chakrabarty R, Chance RK, Chavan S, Clark M, Colbert K, Collman F, Daniel S, Departee M, DiValentin P, Donadio N, Dotson N, Egdorf T, Fliss T, Gabitto M, Garcia J, Gary A, Gasperini M, Gloe J, Goldy J, Gore BB, Graybuck L, Greisman N, Haeseleer F, Halterman C, Haradon Z, Hastings SD, Helback O, Ho W, Hockemeyer D, Huang C, Huff S, Hunker A, Johansen N, Jones D, Juneau Z, Kalmbach B, Kannan M, Khem S, Kussick E, Kutsal R, Larsen R, Lee C, Lee AY, Leibly M, Lenz GH, Li S, Liang E, Lusk N, Madigan Z, Malloy J, Malone J, McCue R, Melchor J, Mollenkopf T, Moosman S, Morin E, Newman D, Ng L, Ngo K, Omstead V, Otto S, Oyama A, Pena N, Pham T, Phillips E, Pom CA, Potekhina L, Ransford S, Ray PL, Rette D, Reynoldson C, Rimorin C, Rocha D, Ruiz A, Sanchez REA, Sawyer L, Sedeno-Cortes A, Sevigny JP, Shapovalova N, Shepard N, Shulga L, Sigler AR, Siverts L, Soliman S, Somasundaram S, Staats B, Stewart K, Szelenyi E, Tieu M, Trader C, Tran A, van Velthoven CTJ, Walker M, Wang Y, Weed N, Wirthlin M, Wood T, Wynalda B, Yao Z, Zhou T, Ariza J, Dee N, Reding M, Ronellenfitch K, Mufti S, Sunkin SM, Smith KA, Esposito L, Waters J, Thyagarajan B, Yao S, Lein ES, Zeng H, Levi BP, Ngai J, Ting JT, Tasic B. Cell. 2025 May 16:S0092-8674(25)00513-6. doi: 10.1016/j.cell.2025.05.002. PubMed 40403729.
Backbone
  Vector backbone: pAAV2
  Vector type: AAV
Growth in bacteria
  Bacterial resistance: Ampicillin, 100 μg/mL
  Growth temperature: 37°C
  Growth strain: NEB Stable
  Copy number: High Copy
Gene/Insert
  Gene/Insert name: SYFP2
  Species: Synthetic
  Promoter: minBG
  Cloning method: Gibson Cloning
Terms and licenses: Academic/Nonprofit Terms; Industry Terms: Not Available to Industry
How to cite: AiP1883 - pAAV-AiE2466m-minBG-SYFP2-WPRE3-BGHpA was a gift from Allen Institute for Brain Science & Bosiljka Tasic (Addgene plasmid # 230542 ; http://n2t.net/addgene:230542 ; RRID:Addgene_230542)
