[The description below was written by a language model from this plasmid's Addgene catalogue record and pLannotate feature annotations shown in this document.]
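Description:
AiP1883 - pAAV-AiE2466m-minBG-SYFP2-WPRE3-BGHpA is a 4.7 kb AAV transfer plasmid built on a pAAV2 backbone and used to produce recombinant adeno-associated virus carrying an enhancer-driven fluorescent reporter. In bacteria it replicates from a high-copy ColE1/pUC-type origin and is selected with ampicillin through the bla (AmpR) gene and its promoter. An f1 phage origin and small remnants of pBR322 bom and rop sequences are also annotated in the backbone. A recombination-deficient growth strain is listed, which is usual for plasmids carrying the repeat-rich AAV2 inverted terminal repeats. The feature table shows a full ITR downstream of the cassette but only short ITR fragments upstream, as often happens when these structured repeats are automatically annotated from sequencing reads.

Between the ITRs, which provide the signals for genome replication and packaging into capsids, lies a single expression cassette. The enhancer AiE2466m is placed upstream of the minimal beta-globin promoter (minBG). Neither element is annotated in the feature table, but both presumably occupy the unannotated stretch preceding the reporter. A minimal promoter has little activity of its own, so expression depends largely on the enhancer, which is intended to restrict transgene expression to specific populations of brain cells. The record does not state which populations. The payload is SYFP2, a rapidly maturing monomeric yellow fluorescent protein derived from Aequorea victoria. It is followed by WPRE3, a shortened woodchuck hepatitis virus posttranscriptional element that boosts transcript stability and expression (it appears as two WPRE fragments), and by the bovine growth hormone polyadenylation signal. The construct belongs to a collection of enhancer AAVs developed for genetic access to cortical cell types, and it serves to label and assess the cells in which the enhancer is active.
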