Features (pLannotate 1.2.2; 14 found; start..end, strand, type, name):
     12..39      +  repeat_region  AAV2 ITR (fragment): inverted terminal repeat of adeno-associated virus serotype 2 inverted
     68..95      +  repeat_region  AAV2 ITR (fragment): inverted terminal repeat of adeno-associated virus serotype 2 inverted
    720..1436    +  CDS            SYFP2: SYFP2 is a basic (constitutively fluorescent) yellow fluorescent protein published in 2006, derived from Aequorea victoria. It is reported to be a very rapidly-maturing monomer with moderate acid sensitivity.
   1476..1633    +  misc_feature   WPRE (fragment): woodchuck hepatitis virus posttranscriptional regulatory element
   1639..1719    +  misc_feature   WPRE (fragment): woodchuck hepatitis virus posttranscriptional regulatory element
   1736..1847    +  polyA_signal   bGH poly(A) signal: bovine growth hormone polyadenylation signal
   1965..2105    +  repeat_region  AAV2 ITR: inverted terminal repeat of adeno-associated virus serotype 2 inverted
   2110..2161    -  misc_feature   bom (fragment): basis of mobility region from pBR322
   2180..2635    +  rep_origin     f1 ori (sequence partly withheld): f1 bacteriophage origin of replication; arrow indicates direction of (+) strand synthesis
   2636..2685    -  misc_feature   bom (fragment): basis of mobility region from pBR322
   2787..2822    -  CDS            rop (fragment): Rop protein, which maintains plasmids at low copy number; rop
   2917..3021    +  promoter       AmpR promoter: bla
   3022..3882    +  CDS            AmpR: β-lactamase; bla; confers resistance to ampicillin, carbenicillin, and related antibiotics
   4053..4641    +  rep_origin     ori: high-copy-number ColE1/pMB1/pBR322/pUC origin of replication
>Addgene plasmid #230542 | AiP1883 - pAAV-AiE2466m-minBG-SYFP2-WPRE3-BGHpA | addgene full sequence | sequence record 462056 | Addgene NGS Result
CCTGCAGGCAGCTGCGCGCTCGCTCGCTCACTGAGGCCGCCCGGGCGTCGGGCGACCTTTGGTCGCCCGG
CCTCAGTGAGCGAGCGAGCGCGCAGAGAGGGAGTGGCCAACTCCATCACTAGGGGTTCCTGCGGCCGCAG
TTTGTTTGTTTGTTTTAAATCTGAGAGTTACGACTTTGAACTGCAGATGGTGCTGTGATTCTATGAGTTT
ATGTCCTGTTTAAATCTGTAGCAAGAACTGATTCTTTGATTTAGTCTATTTTCCTCGATAGGTAAAAATA
AAATTAAATTCTCTTTATTATTTTGTTTTATCGTGATGATGGGAGAAACTGTTCTTATTGCCTCGTGCTT
CCTTGGACCACTGATAAGAAGCCTTGATGTGATTTTGCGGCTTCTTCTCCTCCAGGATGGAGTTCTTCGT
GATCCCTAACCTATTTATTTCCTGGTGCTTCTTTTCAATGAAGTTGTTTCACCGAGGGTTTTGGTGACAA
TGATCTCAGGATAAAAAAAGAAGATCCATATGAAAACTATTTTAACCTCTAGTTTGTAACAACTAGCTTA
AAAAAAAAAAAAAGATTTCCTGGAATTAAGCCACAGGAACTCTGGCTTAAGTCAGACCCGGAGCTCGGGC
TGGGCATAAAAGTCAGGGCAGAGCCATCTATTGCTTACATTTGCTTCTGGGATCCAGATCTTTCGAAGCT
AGCGCTACCGGTCGCCACCATGGTGAGCAAGGGCGAGGAGCTGTTCACCGGGGTGGTGCCCATCCTGGTC
GAGCTGGACGGCGACGTAAACGGCCACAAGTTCAGCGTGTCCGGCGAGGGCGAGGGCGATGCCACCTACG
GCAAGCTGACCCTGAAGCTGATCTGCACCACCGGCAAGCTGCCCGTGCCCTGGCCCACCCTCGTGACCAC
CCTGGGCTACGGCGTGCAGTGCTTCGCCCGCTACCCCGACCACATGAAGCAGCACGACTTCTTCAAGTCC
GCCATGCCCGAAGGCTACGTCCAGGAGCGCACCATCTTCTTCAAGGACGACGGCAACTACAAGACCCGCG
CCGAGGTGAAGTTCGAGGGCGACACCCTGGTGAACCGCATCGAGCTGAAGGGCATCGACTTCAAGGAGGA
CGGCAACATCCTGGGGCACAAGCTGGAGTACAACTACAACAGCCACAACGTCTATATCACCGCCGACAAG
CAGAAGAACGGCATCAAGGCCAACTTCAAGATCCGCCACAACATCGAGGACGGCGGCGTGCAGCTCGCCG
ACCACTACCAGCAGAACACCCCCATCGGCGACGGCCCCGTGCTGCTGCCCGACAACCACTACCTGAGCTA
CCAGTCCAAGCTGAGCAAAGACCCCAACGAGAAGCGCGATCACATGGTCCTGCTGGAGTTCGTGACCGCC
GCCGGGATCACTCTCGGCATGGACGAGCTGTACAAGTAAGTCGACGGCGCGCCGCGGCCGCGAATTCGAT
ATCATAATCAACCTCTGGATTACAAAATTTGTGAAAGATTGACTGGTATTCTTAACTATGTTGCTCCTTT
TACGCTATGTGGATACGCTGCTTTAATGCCTTTGTATCATGCTATTGCTTCCCGTATGGCTTTCATTTTC
TCCTCCTTGTATAAATCCTGGTTAGTTCTTGCCACGGCGGAACTCATCGCCGCCTGCCTTGCCCGCTGCT
GGACAGGGGCTCGGCTGTTGGGCACTGACAATTCCGTGGCTCGAGAGATCTTCGACTGTGCCTTCTAGTT
GCCAGCCATCTGTTGTTTGCCCCTCCCCCGTGCCTTCCTTGACCCTGGAAGGTGCCACTCCCACTGTCCT
TTCCTAATAAAATGAGGAAATTGCATCGCATTGTCTGAGTAGGTGTCATTCTATTCTGGGGGGTGGGGTG
GGGCAGGACAGCAAGGGGGAGGATTGGGAAGACAATAGCAGGCATGAGATCTCACGTGCGGACCGAGCGG
CCGCAGGAACCCCTAGTGATGGAGTTGGCCACTCCCTCTCTGCGCGCTCGCTCGCTCACTGAGGCCGGGC
GACCAAAGGTCGCCCGACGCCCGGGCTTTGCCCGGGCGGCCTCAGTGAGCGAGCGAGCGCGCAGCTGCCT
GCAGGGGCGCCTGATGCGGTATTTTCTCCTTACGCATCTGTGCGGTATTTCACACCGCATA
[95 nt withheld, positions 2162-2256]
T
[46 nt withheld, positions 2258-2303]
C
[141 nt withheld, positions 2305-2445]
CCTTTGACGTTGGAGTCCACGTTCTTT
[37 nt withheld, positions 2473-2509]
ACTCTATCTCGGGCTATTCTTTTGATTTATAAGGGATTTTGCCGATTTCGGTCTATTGGTTAAAAAATGA
GCTGATTTAACAAAAATTTAACGCGAATTTTAACAAAATATTAACGTTTACAATTTTATGGTGCACTCTC
AGTACAATCTGCTCTGATGCCGCATAGTTAAGCCAGCCCCGACACCCGCCAACACCCGCTGACGCGCCCT
GACGGGCTTGTCTGCTCCCGGCATCCGCTTACAGACAAGCTGTGACCGTCTCCGGGAGCTGCATGTGTCA
GAGGTTTTCACCGTCATCACCGAAACGCGCGAGACGAAAGGGCCTCGTGATACGCCTATTTTTATAGGTT
AATGTCATGATAATAATGGTTTCTTAGACGTCAGGTGGCACTTTTCGGGGAAATGTGCGCGGAACCCCTA
TTTGTTTATTTTTCTAAATACATTCAAATATGTATCCGCTCATGAGACAATAACCCTGATAAATGCTTCA
ATAATATTGAAAAAGGAAGAGTATGAGTATTCAACATTTCCGTGTCGCCCTTATTCCCTTTTTTGCGGCA
TTTTGCCTTCCTGTTTTTGCTCACCCAGAAACGCTGGTGAAAGTAAAAGATGCTGAAGATCAGTTGGGTG
CACGAGTGGGTTACATCGAACTGGATCTCAACAGCGGTAAGATCCTTGAGAGTTTTCGCCCCGAAGAACG
TTTTCCAATGATGAGCACTTTTAAAGTTCTGCTATGTGGCGCGGTATTATCCCGTATTGACGCCGGGCAA
GAGCAACTCGGTCGCCGCATACACTATTCTCAGAATGACTTGGTTGAGTACTCACCAGTCACAGAAAAGC
ATCTTACGGATGGCATGACAGTAAGAGAATTATGCAGTGCTGCCATAACCATGAGTGATAACACTGCGGC
CAACTTACTTCTGACAACGATCGGAGGACCGAAGGAGCTAACCGCTTTTTTGCACAACATGGGGGATCAT
GTAACTCGCCTTGATCGTTGGGAACCGGAGCTGAATGAAGCCATACCAAACGACGAGCGTGACACCACGA
TGCCTGTAGCAATGGCAACAACGTTGCGCAAACTATTAACTGGCGAACTACTTACTCTAGCTTCCCGGCA
ACAATTAATAGACTGGATGGAGGCGGATAAAGTTGCAGGACCACTTCTGCGCTCGGCCCTTCCGGCTGGC
TGGTTTATTGCTGATAAATCTGGAGCCGGTGAGCGTGGGTCTCGCGGTATCATTGCAGCACTGGGGCCAG
ATGGTAAGCCCTCCCGTATCGTAGTTATCTACACGACGGGGAGTCAGGCAACTATGGATGAACGAAATAG
ACAGATCGCTGAGATAGGTGCCTCACTGATTAAGCATTGGTAACTGTCAGACCAAGTTTACTCATATATA
CTTTAGATTGATTTAAAACTTCATTTTTAATTTAAAAGGATCTAGGTGAAGATCCTTTTTGATAATCTCA
TGACCAAAATCCCTTAACGTGAGTTTTCGTTCCACTGAGCGTCAGACCCCGTAGAAAAGATCAAAGGATC
TTCTTGAGATCCTTTTTTTCTGCGCGTAATCTGCTGCTTGCAAACAAAAAAACCACCGCTACCAGCGGTG
GTTTGTTTGCCGGATCAAGAGCTACCAACTCTTTTTCCGAAGGTAACTGGCTTCAGCAGAGCGCAGATAC
CAAATACTGTTCTTCTAGTGTAGCCGTAGTTAGGCCACCACTTCAAGAACTCTGTAGCACCGCCTACATA
CCTCGCTCTGCTAATCCTGTTACCAGTGGCTGCTGCCAGTGGCGATAAGTCGTGTCTTACCGGGTTGGAC
TCAAGACGATAGTTACCGGATAAGGCGCAGCGGTCGGGCTGAACGGGGGGTTCGTGCACACAGCCCAGCT
TGGAGCGAACGACCTACACCGAACTGAGATACCTACAGCGTGAGCTATGAGAAAGCGCCACGCTTCCCGA
AGGGAGAAAGGCGGACAGGTATCCGGTAAGCGGCAGGGTCGGAACAGGAGAGCGCACGAGGGAGCTTCCA
GGGGGAAACGCCTGGTATCTTTATAGTCCTGTCGGGTTTCGCCACCTCTGACTTGAGCGTCGATTTTTGT
GATGCTCGTCAGGGGGGCGGAGCCTATGGAAAAACGCCAGCAACGCGGCCTTTTTACGGTTCCTGGCCTT
TTGCTGGCCTTTTGCTCACATGT
